>Addgene plasmid #34918 | pBCN43-R4R3 | depositor full sequence | sequence record 42404 | pBCN43-R4R3 sequence 8121 bps
TCGCCTTGCAGCACATCCCCCTTTCGCCAGCTGGCGTAATAGCGAAGAGGCCCGCACCGATCGCCCTTCC
CAACAGTTGCGCAGCCTGAATGGCGAATGGCGCCTGATGCGGTATTTTCTCCTTACGCATCTGTGCGGTA
TTTCACACCGCATATGCCGGGCCCCATTTTATATCTGAGTAGTATCCTTTGCTTTAAATGTCCATAAAAC
TAATTTTATAATCAATAAAACAACGTTTGTAAATCAACTGAGTTTACAAGTAGAGACATTGAGGGATACT
TTCACTATGCTAAAGTGATAATCGACCAAATAATAACTTCACTTTGGTATTTATTCCTGTCTTATAAATG
TTATGTATGAATTAAATTCATATGCATATGGCTCACTCTGACAATTTTTAATAATCTTCCAGATCAATAT
TGACTACCGATGCGGGTGGTCTTTTGCTTTGAATTCTGCTGAACTTTACACCCCGAACAGCAATGTGTGC
TTCAGCCTAAAAAAAAGTAAGTGTGTTAATCAGTGCCCCCGATTCTTCATTTTTTGCCCCTCTCTCCCGT
TTCGTCGGCAAAAGAAGAGAAAATAAAGATAAGTCTCAAGATAGGTTGGTAATCGCTAAAGTGGTTGTGT
GGATAAGAGTAGCAAAATGGCAGGAAGAGCACTTTGCGCGCACACACTGTACTCATTGTTCTGGATAAAA
TTCTCTCGTTGTTTGCCGTCGGATGTCTGCCTCTCTGCATTGAGCCGGCTTCTTCACTATCTTTAGTTAA
CCTAAAATGCCGTTTCTTTTCTCGTATCCCCACTATCCCGTTGAGGTTCTCTGCTCTCTTCGCTCCCTAC
CGCCAGCGAGCAACTATCCGTGGGGGCGCCTTGCTCGGAAGATGGGGGGGAAGAAAGAAGATTTTTGCTA
TTTGCACTTGAGAAAGAGACTTTTCCTGCGTCGATGGTTAGAGAACAGTGTGCAGACACTTTTCAGCTAC
CTAGAATTACAATTGGATATCCCCGCCTCCCAATCCACCCACCCAGGGAAAAAGAAGGGCTCGCCGAAAA
TCAAAGTTATCTCCAGGCTCGCGCATCCCACCGAGCGGTTGACTTCTCTCCACCACTTTTCATTTTAACC
CTCGATCGTCAGACACAGAAATGGTCTCAAAGGGTGAAGAAGATAACATGGCAATTATTAAAGAGTTTAT
GCGTTTCAAGGTGCATATGGAGGGATCTGTCAATGGGCATGAGTTTGAAATTGAAGGTGAAGGAGAAGGC
CGACCATATGAGGGAACACAAACCGCAAAACTAAAGGTAAGTTTAAACATATATATACTAACTAACCCTG
ATTATTTAAATTTTCAGGTAACTAAAGGCGGACCATTACCATTCGCCTGGGACATCCTCTCTCCACAGTT
CATGTATGGAAGTAAAGCTTATGTTAAACATCCGGCAGATATACCAGATTATTTGAAACTTTCATTCCCG
GAGGGTTTTAAGTGGGAACGCGTAATGAATTTTGAAGACGGAGGAGTTGTTACAGTGACGCAAGACTCAA
GGTAAGTTTAAACAGTTCGGTACTAACTAACCATACATATTTAAATTTTCAGCCTCCAAGATGGAGAATT
TATTTATAAAGTCAAACTTCGAGGAACGAATTTCCCCTCGGATGGACCTGTTATGCAGAAGAAGACTATG
GGATGGGAAGCTTCAAGTGAAAGAATGTACCCTGAAGACGGTGCTCTTAAGGGAGAGATTAAACAACGTC
TTAAATTGAAAGATGGAGGACATTACGATGCTGAGGTAAGTTTAAACATGATTTTACTAACTAACTAATC
TGATTTAAATTTTCAGGTGAAGACAACTTACAAAGCCAAAAAACCAGTTCAGCTGCCAGGAGCGTACAAT
GTTAATATTAAACTGGATATCACCTCCCACAACGAGGATTACACTATCGTTGAGCAATATGAAAGAGCTG
AAGGGCGGCACTCGACAGGTGGCATGGATGAATTGTATAAGTAGATCAACTGCTCTAATTCCATCTCGTT
TCTCTCTTTTCTTTCAATCTCTTTACCCGTTTCTCTTCCCCTACGTCCCCCAAACCTACCACTGCACAGT
AACACATACACATTCAACGTGTCACAATAAAAGCCCATCAACACCTTCTCTGTTGTTTTTTTTCTTCAAA
TGCATTTTTTTCACTTTGTTTAATAATTTTTACGCATCGGATTTGTAGGATAGTGGAAATTTGTCCTTCA
ATGCTTCAATTGATTCGACACTTCTCAATATTTTTGATCAATAAACCATTGATTTTCTATTTAGAAGAAG
ATCACTGTAAATAACACCAAAAACATCACAGCAAAAAAACTCCCACTCAATTATATTACTGTTTTTATTG
AAACTAGAATAAATTTGAAGGGCCCCCCTCGAGGGGAGAAAATGCGGAGAGAAGAACCCAGCATCTTAAT
AAAATTATATAATTTTGAATAAAATCAAATTAAAAATAAGATTAATTGAAACACAACAATAGAATGCAGA
AAATTACTCATAAGAAATAATTTATTTTGAAAGAAGTTGTGTCGATTTACGATAAAAACTACACGCAAAC
GAGGCTCCGCGTTTACACCGTTTGGCAATGGAGCGCGCTTGCTATTAGATTTTAGGCCAGCTCAACGAAA
GTTTAATTTATTTTTCTTCTTTTTTTCCATTTTTTTGAGTAAAATATCGAATTTTTTGTATTAATTCTGT
AAATTTTATAATTTGCAACTATTTTGGCGTATTCTGCTTGTTTTTATCAGCGAATTTTTATGCATTTCAG
TCAAAAGTTTGAGCAGGAAAAATGACATTTAGGACTTTGTAAAATTGTATTCTTAAATTTGCTTGAAAAC
CTACGTGTACAATTGATTTTATTGAATTTTTCTTACGTTTCCCGTTGTATCTTATTGTATTTAACTTTCA
TCATAAAATAATTTATTTCCAGGTAAAATATCCGACGCTCTCGTGGATCCCCGGGATTGGCTCAGAAAAA
AAGGTACCGACCATGACCGAGTACAAGCCCACGGTGCGCCTCGCCACCCGCGACGACGTCCCCAGGGCCG
TACGCACCCTCGCCGCCGCGTTCGCCGACTACCCCGCCACGCGCCACACCGTCGATCCGGACCGCCACAT
CGAGCGGGTCACCGAGCTGCAAGAACTCTTCCTCACGCGCGTCGGGCTCGACATCGGCAAGGTGTGGGTC
GGTAAGTTTAAACATATATATACTAACTAACCCTGATTATTTAAATTTTCAGCGGACGACGGCGCCGCGG
TGGCGGTCTGGACCACGCCGGAGAGCGTCGAAGCGGGGGCGGTGTTCGCCGAGATCGGCCCGCGCATGGC
CGAGTTGAGCGGTTCCCGGCTGGCCGCGCAGCAACAGATGGAAGGCCTCCTGGCGCCGCACCGGCCCAAG
GAGCCCGCGTGGTTCCTGGCCACCGTCGGCGTCTCGCCCGACGTAAGTTTAAACATGATTTTACTAACTA
ACTAATCTGATTTAAATTTTCAGCACCAGGGCAAGGGTCTGGGCAGCGCCGTCGTGCTCCCCGGAGTGGA
GGCGGCCGAGCGCGCCGGGGTGCCCGCCTTCCTGGAGACCTCCGCGCCCCGCAACCTCCCCTTCTACGAG
CGGCTCGGCTTCACCGTCACCGCCGACGTCGAGGTGCCCGAAGGACCGCGCACCTGGTGCATGACCCGCA
AGCCCGGTGCCTGATGAGCTAGCCGGCCATACAAGTAATCCGGATGATCGACGCCAACGTCGTTGAATTT
TCAAATTTTAAATACTGAATATTTGTTTTTTTTCCTATTATTTATTTATTCTCTTTGTGTTTTTTTTCTT
GCTTTCTAAAAAATTAATTCAATCCAAATCTAAACATTTTTTTTTCTCTTTCCGTCTCCCAATTCGTATT
CCGCTCCTCTCATCTGAACACAATGTGCAAGTTTATTTATCTTCTCGCTTTCATTTCATTAGGACGTGGG
GGGAATTGGTGGAAGGGGGAAACACACAAAAGGATGATGGAAATGAAATAAGGACACACAATATGCAACA
ACATTCAATTCAGAAATATGGAGGAAGGTTTAAAAGAAAACATAAAAATATATAGAGGAGGAAGGAAAAC
TAGTCCAAGATCTCAGTGGTCCTAGGTGAGCTCCCATATGGTGCACTCTCAGTGCAATCTGCTCTGATGC
CGCATAGTTAAGCCAGCCCCGACACCCGCCAACACCCGCTGACGCGCCCTGACGGGCTTGTCTGCTCCCG
GCATCCGCTTACAGACAAGCTGTGACCGTCTCCGGGAGCTGCATGTGTCAGAGGTTTTCACCGTCATCAC
CGAAACGCGCGAGACGAAAGGGCCTCGTGATACGCCTATTTTTATAGGTTAATGTCATGATAATAATGGT
TTCTTAGACGTCAGGTGGCACTTTTCGGGGAAATGTGCGCGGAACCCCTATTTGTTTATTTTTCTAAATA
CATTCAAATATGTATCCGCTCATGAGACAATAACCCTGATAAATGCTTCAATAATATTGAAAAAGGAAGA
GTATGAGTATTCAACATTTCCGTGTCGCCCTTATTCCCTTTTTTGCGGCATTTTGCCTTCCTGTTTTTGC
TCACCCAGAAACGCTGGTGAAAGTAAAAGATGCTGAAGATCAGTTGGGTGCACGAGTGGGTTACATCGAA
CTGGATCTCAACAGCGGTAAGATCCTTGAGAGTTTTCGCCCCGAAGAACGTTTTCCAATGATGAGCACTT
TTAAAGTTCTGCTATGTGGCGCGGTATTATCCCGTATTGACGCCGGGCAAGAGCAACTCGGTCGCCGCAT
ACACTATTCTCAGAATGACTTGGTTGAGTACTCACCAGTCACAGAAAAGCATCTTACGGATGGCATGACA
GTAAGAGAATTATGCAGTGCTGCCATAACCATGAGTGATAACACTGCGGCCAACTTACTTCTGACAACGA
TCGGAGGACCGAAGGAGCTAACCGCTTTTTTGCACAACATGGGGGATCATGTAACTCGCCTTGATCGTTG
GGAACCGGAGCTGAATGAAGCCATACCAAACGACGAGCGTGACACCACGATGCCTGTAGCAATGGCAACA
ACGTTGCGCAAACTATTAACTGGCGAACTACTTACTCTAGCTTCCCGGCAACAATTAATAGACTGGATGG
AGGCGGATAAAGTTGCAGGACCACTTCTGCGCTCGGCCCTTCCGGCTGGCTGGTTTATTGCTGATAAATC
TGGAGCCGGTGAGCGTGGGTCTCGCGGTATCATTGCAGCACTGGGGCCAGATGGTAAGCCCTCCCGTATC
GTAGTTATCTACACGACGGGGAGTCAGGCAACTATGGATGAACGAAATAGACAGATCGCTGAGATAGGTG
CCTCACTGATTAAGCATTGGTAACTGTCAGACCAAGTTTACTCATATATACTTTAGATTGATTTAAAACT
TCATTTTTAATTTAAAAGGATCTAGGTGAAGATCCTTTTTGATAATCTCATGACCAAAATCCCTTAACGT
GAGTTTTCGTTCCACTGAGCGTCAGACCCCGTAGAAAAGATCAAAGGATCTTCTTGAGATCCTTTTTTTC
TGCGCGTAATCTGCTGCTTGCAAACAAAAAAACCACCGCTACCAGCGGTGGTTTGTTTGCCGGATCAAGA
GCTACCAACTCTTTTTCCGAAGGTAACTGGCTTCAGCAGAGCGCAGATACCAAATACTGTTCTTCTAGTG
TAGCCGTAGTTAGGCCACCACTTCAAGAACTCTGTAGCACCGCCTACATACCTCGCTCTGCTAATCCTGT
TACCAGTGGCTGCTGCCAGTGGCGATAAGTCGTGTCTTACCGGGTTGGACTCAAGACGATAGTTACCGGA
TAAGGCGCAGCGGTCGGGCTGAACGGGGGGTTCGTGCACACAGCCCAGCTTGGAGCGAACGACCTACACC
GAACTGAGATACCTACAGCGTGAGCTATGAGAAAGCGCCACGCTTCCCGAAGGGAGAAAGGCGGACAGGT
ATCCGGTAAGCGGCAGGGTCGGAACAGGAGAGCGCACGAGGGAGCTTCCAGGGGGAAACGCCTGGTATCT
TTATAGTCCTGTCGGGTTTCGCCACCTCTGACTTGAGCGTCGATTTTTGTGATGCTCGTCAGGGGGGCGG
AGCCTATGGAAAAACGCCAGCAACGCGGCCTTTTTACGGTTCCTGGTCTTTTGCTGGCCTTTGCTCACAT
GTTCTTTCCTGCGTTATCCCCTGATTCTGTGGATAACCGTATTACCGCCTTTGAGTGAGCTGATACCAGC
GGATAACAATTTCACACAGGAAACAGCTATGACCATGATTACGCCAAGCTATCAACTTTGTATAGAAAAG
TTGAACGAGAAACGTAAAATGATATAAATATCAATATATTAAATTAGATTTTGCATAAAAAACAGACTAC
ATAATACTGTAAAACACAACATATCCAGTCACTATGGTCGACCTGCAGACTGGCTGTGTATAAGGGAGCC
TGACATTTATATTCCCCAGAACATCAGGTTAATGGCGTTTTTGATGTCATTTTCGCGGTGGCTGAGATCA
GCCACTTCTTCCCCGATAACGGAGACCGGCACACTGGCCATATCGGTGGTCATCATGCGCCAGCTTTCAT
CCCCGATATGCACCACCGGGTAAAGTTCACGGGAGACTTTATCTGACAGCAGACGTGCACTGGCCAGGGG
GATCACCATCCGTCGCCCGGGCGTGTCAATAATATCACTCTGTACATCCACAAACAGACGATAACGGCTC
TCTCTTTTATAGGTGTAAACCTTAAACTGCATTTCACCAGCCCCTGTTCTCGTCAGCAAAAGAGCCGTTC
ATTTCAATAAACCGGGCGACCTCAGCCATCCCTTCCTGATTTTCCGCTTTCCAGCGTTCGGCACGCAGAC
GACGGGCTTCATTCTGCATGGTTGTGCTTACCAGACCGGAGATATTGACATCATATATGCCTTGAGCAAC
TGATAGCTGTCGCTGTCAACTGTCACTGTAATACGCTGCTTCATAGCATACCTCTTTTTGACATACTTCG
GGTATACATATCAGTATATATTCTTATACCGCAAAAATCAGCGCGCAAATACGCATACTGTTATCTGGCT
TTTAGTAAGCCGGATCCACGCGGCGTTTACGCCCCCCCTGCCACTCATCGCAGTACTGTTGTAATTCATT
AAGCATTCTGCCGACATGGAAGCCATCACAAACGGCATGATGAACCTGAATCGCCAGCGGCATCAGCACC
TTGTCGCCTTGCGTATAATATTTGCCCATGGTGAAAACGGGGGCGAAGAAGTTGTCCATATTGGCCACGT
TTAAATCAAAACTGGTGAAACTCACCCAGGGATTGGCTGAGACGAAAAACATATTCTCAATAAACCCTTT
AGGGAAATAGGCCAGGTTTTCACCGTAACACGCCACATCTTGCGAATATATGTGTAGAAACTGCCGGAAA
TCGTCGTGGTATTCACTCCAGAGCGATGAAAACGTTTCAGTTTGCTCATGGAAAACGGTGTAACAAGGGT
GAACACTATCCCATATCACCAGCTCACCGTCTTTCATTGCCATACGGAATTCCGGATGAGCATTCATCAG
GCGGGCAAGAATGTGAATAAAGGCCGGATAAAACTTGTGCTTATTTTTCTTTACGGTCTTTAAAAAGGCC
GTAATATCCAGCTGAACGGTCTGGTTATAGGTACATTGAGCAACTGACTGAAATGCCTCAAAATGTTCTT
TACGATGCCATTGGGATATATCAACGGTGGTATATCCAGTGATTTTTTTCTCCATTTTAGCTTCCTTAGC
TCCTGAAAATCTCGACGGATCCTAACTCAAAATCCACACATTATACGAGCCGGAAGCATAAAGTGTAAAG
CCTGGGGTGCCTAATGCGGCCGCCATAGTGACTGGATATGTTGTGTTTTACAGTATTATGTAGTCTGTTT
TTTATGCAAAATCTAATTTAATATATTGATATTTATATCATTTTACGTTTCTCGTTCAACTTTATTATAC
ATAGTTGATAATTCACTGGCCGTCGTTTTACAACGTCGTGACTGGGAAAACCCTGGCGTTACCCAACTTA
A
Features (pLannotate 1.2.2; 20 found; start..end, strand, type, name):
    103..156     -  misc_feature   bom (fragment): basis of mobility region from pBR322
   1141..2001    +  CDS            mCherry: mCherry is a basic (constitutively fluorescent) red fluorescent protein published in 2004, derived from Discosoma sp.. It is reported to be a very rapidly-maturing monomer with low acid sensitivity.
   3023..3221    +  CDS            PuroR (fragment): puromycin N-acetyltransferase; pac from Streptomyces; confers resistance to puromycin
   3272..3472    +  CDS            PuroR (fragment): puromycin N-acetyltransferase; pac from Streptomyces; confers resistance to puromycin
   3473..3523    +  CDS            mEGFP (fragment): monomeric enhanced GFP, optimized with synthetic introns for expression in C. elegans
   3524..3724    +  CDS            PuroR (fragment): puromycin N-acetyltransferase; pac from Streptomyces alboniger; confers resistance to puromycin
   4165..4216    -  misc_feature   bom (fragment): basis of mobility region from pBR322
   4318..4353    -  CDS            rop (fragment): Rop protein, which maintains plasmids at low copy number; rop
   4448..4552    +  promoter       AmpR promoter: bla
   4553..5413    +  CDS            AmpR: β-lactamase; bla; confers resistance to ampicillin, carbenicillin, and related antibiotics
   5584..6172    +  rep_origin     ori: high-copy-number ColE1/pMB1/pBR322/pUC origin of replication
   6353..6373    +  protein_bind   attB4: mutant version of attB; core recombination site for the Gateway® BP reaction BP Clonase™
   6357..6476    +  protein_bind   attR1: mutant version of attR; recombination site for the Gateway® LR reaction LR Clonase™
   6520..6822    -  CDS            ccdB: CCDB_ECOLI - Also known as G, letB, letD. Experimental evidence at protein level: Swiss-Prot protein existence level 1. Toxic component of a type II toxin-antitoxin (TA) system, functioning in plasmid maintainence. Responsible for the post- segregational killing (PSK) of plasmid-free cells, also referred to as a plasmid addiction system. Half-life of over 2 hours. Cell killing by CcdB is accompanied by filamentation, defects in chromosome and plasmid segregation, defects in cell division, formation of anucleate cells, decreased DNA synthesis and plasmid loss. Interferes with the activity of DN
   6827..6985    -  CDS            ccdA (fragment): CCDA_ECO57 - Also known as H, letA. Experimental evidence at protein level: Swiss-Prot protein existence level 1. Antitoxin component of a type II toxin-antitoxin (TA) system which inhibits the post-segregational killing (PSK) of plasmid-free cells, also referred to as a plasmid addiction system. Binds to and blocks the activity of CcdB; will also remove bound CcdB protein from the CcdB-GyrA complex by forming a CcdA-CcdB complex, a process termed rejuvenation. Functions as a transcriptional corepressor for the ccdAB operon, repression also requires CcdB (By similarity). From Escherichia coli
   7167..7825    -  CDS            CmR: chloramphenicol acetyltransferase; cat; confers resistance to chloramphenicol
   7826..7855    -  promoter       cat promoter (fragment): promoter of the E. coli cat gene encoding chloramphenicol acetyltransferase
   7879..7909    -  promoter       lac UV5 promoter: E. coli lac promoter with an "up" mutation
   7934..8057    -  protein_bind   attR3: mutant version of attR; recombination site for the Gateway® LR reaction LR Clonase™
   8061..97      +  CDS            lacZα (fragment) (across the origin): LacZα fragment of β-galactosidase; lacZ fragment
