[The description below was written by a language model from this plasmid's Addgene catalogue record and pLannotate feature annotations shown in this document.]
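Description:
pBCN43-R4R3 is an empty Gateway destination vector for making transgenic Caenorhabditis nematodes with antibiotic selection, built from pBCN21-R4R3 and intended as the successor to pBCN22-R4R3. In E. coli it replicates from a high-copy ColE1/pUC-type origin and carries an ampicillin resistance gene in the backbone. The Gateway cassette contributes a chloramphenicol resistance gene and the ccdB toxin, so the unrecombined plasmid has to be kept in a ccdB-tolerant host. Selecting with both drugs guards against loss of the cassette. The ccdB copy was swapped for the pDONR221 version so that commercial ccdB Survival cells can be used as well as DB3.1. The cassette is flanked by attR4 and attR3 sites for three-fragment MultiSite LR recombination. The depositor notes that automated annotation mislabels these sites, and the feature table indeed calls the first one attR1 with an overlapping attB4 core.

Two worm transgenes sit in the backbone and travel with whatever is recombined in. The first is a puromycin N-acetyltransferase gene taken from pBabePuro, with the rpl-28 promoter and let-858 3'UTR sequences derived from pPD129.57, which allows puromycin selection of transformed animals. The annotation splits this coding sequence into three fragments, one gap matching a synthetic intron of the worm-optimised GFP type, which suggests introns were added for nematode expression. The second is a revised Pmyo-2::mCherry::myo-2 3'UTR cassette, a red visual marker reported to express well in several Caenorhabditis species, not only C. elegans. Unique restriction sites were added to the backbone to allow linearisation. The associated work used bombardment followed by drug selection to generate transgenic lines. After LR recombination replaces the cassette, the plasmid is selected with ampicillin alone in standard strains.
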