Addgene plasmid #34918: pBCN43-R4R3
Purpose: (Empty Backbone)
Depositing lab: Ben Lehner. Depositing organization: Centre for Genomic Regulation (CRG). Publication: Generating transgenic nematodes by bombardment and antibiotic selection. Semple JI, Biondini L, Lehner B. Nat Methods. 2012 Jan 30;9(2):118-9. doi: 10.1038/nmeth.1864. PubMed 22290182.
Backbone
  Vector backbone: pBCN21-R4R3
  Modifications to backbone: Spe I, Xcm I, Bgl II, Avr I and Sac I restriction sites introduced into backbone for linearisation, if necessary. The ccdB gene was replaced with a version from pDONR221 (Invitrogen) that is compatible with commercially available ccdB Survival E. coli, no longer requiring DB3.1 cells. Contains a new version of Pmyo-2::mCherry::myo-2_3'UTR transgene in the backbone that expresses well in various Caenorhabditis species.
  Vector type: Worm Expression
  Selectable markers: Puromycin
Growth in bacteria
  Bacterial resistance: Chloramphenicol and Ampicillin, 25 & 100 μg/mL
  Growth temperature: 37°C
  Growth strain: ccdB Survival
  Growth instructions: As a Gateway destination vector the empty vector must be grown in ccdB resistant cells such as DB3.1 or ccdB Survival. Use both Ampicillin and Chloramphenicol selection to avoid loss of the Gateway cassette. Once the Gateway cassette has been replaced with the gene of interest select with Ampicillin in standard E. coli strain such as Top10 or DH5alpha.
  Copy number: Unknown
Resource information
  A portion of this plasmid was derived from a plasmid made by: Puromycin resistance gene from pBabePuro (Addgene). rpl-28 promoter and let-858 3'UTR sequences from pPD129.57 vector (Addgene). mCherry gene from pCFJ104 (Addgene).
Terms and licenses: Academic/Nonprofit Terms; Industry Terms: Not Available to Industry
Depositor comments: New version of Puromycin resistance vector for drug selection in worms. This vector replaces pBCN22-R4R3 (main advantage of the new vector is compatibility with ccdB Survival cells, and the visual marker that expresses well in non-elegans Caenorhabditis species). This is a Gateway 3-fragment compatible destination vector. It contains AttR4 and AttR3 sites (not AttR1 and AttR2 sites as identified automatically by the Addgene algorithm).
How to cite: pBCN43-R4R3 was a gift from Ben Lehner (Addgene plasmid # 34918 ; http://n2t.net/addgene:34918 ; RRID:Addgene_34918)
