>Addgene plasmid #34918 | pBCN43-R4R3 | addgene partial sequence | sequence record 44852 | puro-variant-R 5'-gtgggcttgtactcggtcat-3'
CCGGGGATCCACGAGAGCGTCGGATATTTTACCTGGAAATAAATTATTTTATGATGAAAGTTAAATACAA
TAAGATACAACGGGAAACGTAAGAAAAATTCAATAAAATCAATTGTACACGTAGGTTTTCAAGCAAATTT
AAGAATACAATTTTACAAAGTCCTAAATGTCATTTTTCCTGCTCAAACTTTTGACTGAAATGCATAAAAA
TTCGCTGATAAAAACAAGCAGAATACGCCAAAATAGTTGCAAATTATAAAATTTACAGAATTAATACAAA
AAATTCGATATTTTACTCAAAAAAATGGAAAAAAAGAAGAAAAATAAATTAAACTTTCGTTGAGCTGGCC
TAAAATCTAATAGCAAGCGCGCTCCATTGCCAAACGGTGTAAACGCGGAGCCTCGTTTGCGTGTAGTTTT
TATCGTAAATCGACACAACTTCTTTCAAAATAAATTATTTCTTATGAGTAATTTTCTGCATTCTATTGTT
GTGTTTCAATTAATCTTATTTTTAATTTGATTTTATTCAAAATTATATAATTTTATTAAGATGCTGGGTT
CTTCTCTCCGCATTTTCTCCCCTCGAGGGGGGCCCTTCAAATTTATTCTAGTTTCAATAAAAACAGTAAT
ATAATTGAGTGGGAGTTTTTTTGCTGTGATGTTTTTGGTGTTATTTACAGTGATCTTCTTCTAAATAGAA
AATCAATGGTTTATTGATCAAAAATATTGAGAAGTGTCGAATCAATTGAAGCATTGAAGGACAAATTTCC
ACTATCCTACAAATCCGATGCGTAAAAATTATTAAACAAAGTGAAAAAAATGCATTTGAAGAAAAAAAAC
AACAGAGAAGGTGTTGATGGGCTTTTATTGTGACACGTTGAATGTGTATGTGT
