>Addgene plasmid #34918 | pBCN43-R4R3 | addgene partial sequence | sequence record 44854 | Amp-R 5'-ATAATACCGCGCCACATAGC-3'
ACGTTCTTCGGGGCGAAAACTCTCAAGGATCTTACCGCTGTTGAGATCCAGTTCGATGTAACCCACTCGT
GCACCCAACTGATCTTCAGCATCTTTTACTTTCACCAGCGTTTCTGGGTGAGCAAAAACAGGAAGGCAAA
ATGCCGCAAAAAAGGGAATAAGGGCGACACGGAAATGTTGAATACTCATACTCTTCCTTTTTCAATATTA
TTGAAGCATTTATCAGGGTTATTGTCTCATGAGCGGATACATATTTGAATGTATTTAGAAAAATAAACAA
ATAGGGGTTCCGCGCACATTTCCCCGAAAAGTGCCACCTGACGTCTAAGAAACCATTATTATCATGACAT
TAACCTATAAAAATAGGCGTATCACGAGGCCCTTTCGTCTCGCGCGTTTCGGTGATGACGGTGAAAACCT
CTGACACATGCAGCTCCCGGAGACGGTCACAGCTTGTCTGTAAGCGGATGCCGGGAGCAGACAAGCCCGT
CAGGGCGCGTCAGCGGGTGTTGGCGGGTGTCGGGGCTGGCTTAACTATGCGGCATCAGAGCAGATTGCAC
TGAGAGTGCACCATATGGGAGCTCACCTAGGACCACTGAGATCTTGGACTAGTTTTCCTTCCTCCTCTAT
ATATTTTTATGTTTTCTTTTAAACCTTCCTCCATATTTCTGAATTGAATGTTGTTGCATATTGTGTGTCC
TTATTTCATTTCCATCATCCTTTTGTGTGTTTCCC
