>Addgene plasmid #34918 | pBCN43-R4R3 | addgene partial sequence | sequence record 46112 | P-Myo2-F (5' gagacttttcctgcgtcgat 3')
CAATTGGATATCCCCGCCTCCCAATCCACCCACCCAGGGAAAAAGAAGGGCTCGCCGAAAATCAAAGTTA
TCTCCAGGCTCGCGCATCCCACCGAGCGGTTGACTTCTCTCCACCACTTTTCATTTTAACCCTCGATCGT
CAGACACAGAAATGGTCTCAAAGGGTGAAGAAGATAACATGGCAATTATTAAAGAGTTTATGCGTTTCAA
GGTGCATATGGAGGGATCTGTCAATGGGCATGAGTTTGAAATTGAAGGTGAAGGAGAAGGCCGACCATAT
GAGGGAACACAAACCGCAAAACTAAAGGTAAGTTTAAACATATATATACTAACTAACCCTGATTATTTAA
ATTTTCAGGTAACTAAAGGCGGACCATTACCATTCGCCTGGGACATCCTCTCTCCACAGTTCATGTATGG
AAGTAAAGCTTATGTTAAACATCCGGCAGATATACCAGATTATTTGAAACTTTCATTCCCGGAGGGTTTT
AAGTGGGAACGCGTAATGAATTTTGAAGACGGAGGAGTTGTTACAGTGACGCAAGACTCAAGGTAAGTTT
AAACAGTTCGGTACTAACTAACCATACATATTTAAATTTTCAGCCTCCAAGATGGAGAATTTATTTATAA
AGTCAAACTTCGAGGAACGAATTTCCCCTCGGATGGACCTGTTATGCAGAAGAAGACTATGGGATGGGAA
GCTTCAAGTGAAAGAATGTACCCTGAAGACGGTGCTCTTAAGGGAGAGATTAAACAACGTCTTAAATTGA
AAGATGGAGGACATTACGATGCTGAGGTAAGTTTAAACATGATTTTACTAACTAACTAATCTGATTT
